Addgene plasmid #13301: pet 3d double tentacle delete CP
Depositing lab: John Cooper. Depositing organization: Washington University in Saint Louis. Publication: How capping protein binds the barbed end of the actin filament. Wear MA, Yamashita A, Kim K, Maeda Y, Cooper JA. Curr Biol. 2003 Sep 2. 13(17):1531-7. 10.1016/S0960-9822(03)00559-1 PubMed 12956956.
Backbone
  Vector backbone: pET- 3d
  Backbone manufacturer: novagen
  Backbone size w/o insert (bp): 5000
  Vector type: Bacterial Expression
Growth in bacteria
  Bacterial resistance: Ampicillin, 100 μg/mL
  Growth temperature: 37°C
  Growth strain: DH5alpha
  Copy number: Unknown
Gene/Insert
  Gene/Insert name: capping protein alpha 1 (deletion 28 amino acids) beta 1 (deletion 34 amino acids) (alt name: actin CAP Z double tentacle delete)
  Species: G. gallus (chicken)
  Insert size (bp): 2000
  Mutation: Capping protein alpha 1 (with 28 amino acids deleted in the C-terminus) and beta 1 (with 34 amino acids deleted in the C-terminus)
  Cloning method: Restriction Enzyme; 5′ cloning site nco 1 for alpha subunit (not destroyed); 3′ cloning site bam H1 (not destroyed)
  Sequencing primers: 5′ SEQUENCE; 3′ SEQUENCE
Resource information
  A portion of this plasmid was derived from a plasmid made by: The wt Capping protein plasmid was received from T. Obinata . PCR mutagenesis was done to delete the alpha and beta tentacles. Check Wear et al., 2003. for more information on the primers.
Terms and licenses: Academic/Nonprofit Terms; Industry Terms: Not Available to Industry
Depositor comments: Soeno et al., 1998
How to cite: pet 3d double tentacle delete CP was a gift from John Cooper (Addgene plasmid # 13301 ; http://n2t.net/addgene:13301 ; RRID:Addgene_13301)
