[The description below was written by a language model from this plasmid's Addgene catalogue record.]
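Description:
pet 3d double tentacle delete CP is a bacterial expression plasmid built on the Novagen pET-3d backbone (about 5 kb), carrying an insert of roughly 2 kb that encodes both subunits of chicken (Gallus gallus) actin capping protein, also known as CapZ. It is selected with ampicillin and is propagated in a standard cloning strain. The record lists the copy number as unknown, and no feature table is provided, so individual regulatory elements are not itemised. pET-3d vectors generally drive expression from a T7 promoter, which requires a host supplying T7 RNA polymerase, but the record does not describe how the two subunit coding regions are arranged or translated relative to one another. No tags are recorded. The insert was placed by restriction cloning, with an NcoI site at the 5′ end of the alpha subunit and a BamHI site at the 3′ end, both retained.

The payload is a doubly truncated heterodimer: the alpha 1 subunit lacks 28 amino acids and the beta 1 subunit lacks 34 amino acids, in each case from the C-terminus. These C-terminal regions are referred to as "tentacles", and both were removed by PCR mutagenesis of a wild-type capping protein expression plasmid obtained from another laboratory. The associated study addresses how capping protein binds the barbed end of the actin filament, so the construct presumably serves to produce recombinant tentacle-less capping protein in bacteria for comparison with the wild-type protein, to test the contribution of these C-terminal regions to barbed-end binding.
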