>Addgene plasmid #13301 | pet 3d double tentacle delete CP | addgene partial sequence | sequence record 123895 | pBRrevBam 5'-GGTGATGTCGGCGATATAGG-3'
TGAAGATCTCCTCTCCTCTGTTGATCAGCCATTGAAGATTGCACGAGATAAGGTGGTAGGAAAAGACTAT
CTATTGTGTGACTACAACAGAGATGGAGACTCGTATAGATCACCGTGGAGTAACAAGTATGATCCTCCCC
TGGAAGACGGTGCCATGCCATCTGCTCGCCTGCGCAAGCTGGAGGTGGAAGCCAACAATGCCTTTGACCA
GTATAGAGACTTGTATTTCGAAGGTGGAGTCTCCTCTGTCTACCTCTGGGATCTGGATCATGGTTTTGCC
GGTGTGATCCTCATTAAGAAAGCTGGAGATGGATCAAAGAAGATTAAGGGATGCTGGGATTCCATCCACG
TGGTGGAGGTTCAGGAGAAATCCAGCGGCCGTACTGCTCATTACAAGCTGACCTCCACAGTGATGCTGTG
GCTGCAGACTAATAAAACTGGTTCTGGTACCATGAACCTTGGCGGGAGCCTCACCA
